Addgene plasmid #119310: PHAGE-P CMVt N-HA hE6-AP I (AA 1-64)
Purpose: lentiviral vector for expression of HA-Tagged E6-AP I AA 1-64 in mammalian cells
Depositing lab: Peter Howley. Depositing organization: Harvard Medical School. Publication: Angelman syndrome-associated point mutations in the Zn-binding N-terminal (AZUL) domain of UBE3A ubiquitin ligase inhibit binding to the proteasome. Kuhnle S, Martinez-Noel G, Leclere F, Hayes SD, Harper JW, Howley PM. J Biol Chem. 2018 Sep 26. pii: RA118.004653. doi: 10.1074/jbc.RA118.004653. PubMed 30257870.
Backbone
  Vector backbone: PHAGE
  Backbone size w/o insert (bp): 7818
  Total vector size (bp): 8010
  Vector type: Lentiviral
  Selectable markers: Puromycin
Growth in bacteria
  Bacterial resistance: Ampicillin, 100 μg/mL
  Growth temperature: 37°C
  Growth strain: NEB Stable
  Copy number: Unknown
Gene/Insert
  Gene/Insert name: E6-AP I (alt name: UBE3A)
  Species: H. sapiens (human)
  Insert size (bp): 192
  Mutation: Only AA 1-64
  Entrez Gene: UBE3A (a.k.a. ANCR, AS, E6-AP, EPVE6AP, HPVE6A, PIX1)
  Promoter: CMV
  Tag / fusion protein: HA (N terminal on backbone)
  Cloning method: Gateway Cloning
  Sequencing primers: 5′ CMV-F; 3′ MSCV-rev
Terms and licenses: Academic/Nonprofit Terms; Industry Terms: Not Available to Industry
How to cite: PHAGE-P CMVt N-HA hE6-AP I (AA 1-64) was a gift from Peter Howley (Addgene plasmid # 119310 ; http://n2t.net/addgene:119310 ; RRID:Addgene_119310)
