[The description below was written by a language model from this plasmid's Addgene catalogue record and the feature table of its GenBank file.]
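Description:
PHAGE-P CMVt N-HA hE6-AP I (AA 1-64) is an 8,010 bp HIV-1-based lentiviral expression plasmid built on the PHAGE backbone, designed to deliver an HA-tagged N-terminal fragment of human UBE3A (E6-AP, isoform I) into mammalian cells. In bacteria it is maintained through a high-copy ColE1/pUC-type origin and an ampicillin resistance gene (beta-lactamase). The viral portion comprises a full-length upstream HIV-1 LTR, the Psi packaging signal, the Rev response element for Rev-dependent nuclear export of the genomic RNA, the cPPT/CTS element, a WPRE to enhance transcript expression, and a U3-deleted downstream LTR that makes the integrated provirus self-inactivating.

The payload is a 192 bp open reading frame encoding only amino acids 1–64 of E6-AP I, introduced by Gateway recombination from a pDONR223 entry clone into the destination vector and therefore flanked by attB1 and attB2 sites. It sits downstream of a Kozak sequence and a backbone-encoded HA epitope, giving an N-terminally tagged protein. Transcription is driven by the "CMVt" promoter, a CMV immediate-early enhancer/promoter followed by two tet operator sites, an arrangement that allows repression in cells expressing TetR and induction with tetracycline or doxycycline, while behaving constitutively in cells lacking the repressor. A separate mouse PGK promoter drives puromycin N-acetyltransferase so that transduced cells can be selected with puromycin. The associated publication concerns the Zn-binding N-terminal AZUL domain of UBE3A and how Angelman syndrome-associated mutations in it affect proteasome binding, which suggests the construct serves as a truncation for mapping interactions of the UBE3A N-terminus.
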