LOCUS       Exported 8010 bp ds-DNA circular SYN 13-MAY-2021
DEFINITION  lentiviral vector for expression of HA-Tagged E6-AP I AA 1-64 in
            mammalian cells.
ACCESSION   .
VERSION     .
KEYWORDS    PHAGE-P CMVt N-HA hE6-AP I (AA 1-64)
SOURCE      synthetic DNA construct
  ORGANISM  synthetic DNA construct
REFERENCE   1 (bases 1 to 8010)
  AUTHORS   Kuhnle S, Martinez-Noel G, Leclere F, Hayes SD, Harper JW, Howley PM
  TITLE     Angelman syndrome-associated point mutations in the Zn-binding
            N-terminal (AZUL) domain of UBE3A ubiquitin ligase inhibit binding
            to the proteasome.
  JOURNAL   J Biol Chem. 2018 Sep 26. pii: RA118.004653. doi:
            10.1074/jbc.RA118.004653.
  PUBMED    30257870
REFERENCE   2 (bases 1 to 8010)
  AUTHORS   .
  TITLE     Direct Submission
  JOURNAL   Exported May 13, 2021 from SnapGene Server 1.1.58
            http://www.snapgene.com
FEATURES             Location/Qualifiers
     source          1..8010
                     /organism="synthetic DNA construct"
                     /mol_type="other DNA"
     LTR             1..634
                     /label=3' LTR
                     /note="3' long terminal repeat (LTR) from HIV-1"
     misc_feature    681..806
                     /label=HIV-1 Psi
                     /note="packaging signal of human immunodeficiency virus
                     type 1"
     misc_feature    1303..1536
                     /label=RRE
                     /note="The Rev response element (RRE) of HIV-1 allows for
                     Rev-dependent mRNA export from the nucleus to the
                     cytoplasm."
     CDS             1721..1765
                     /codon_start=1
                     /product="antigenic peptide corresponding to amino acids
                     655 to 669 of the HIV envelope protein gp41 (Lutje Hulsik
                     et al., 2013)"
                     /label=gp41 peptide
                     /note="recognized by the 2H10 single-chain llama nanobody"
                     /translation="KNEQELLELDKWASL"
     misc_feature    2058..2175
                     /label=cPPT/CTS
                     /note="central polypurine tract and central termination
                     sequence of HIV-1"
     enhancer        2227..2530
                     /label=CMV enhancer
                     /note="human cytomegalovirus immediate early enhancer"
     promoter        2531..2734
                     /label=CMV promoter
                     /note="human cytomegalovirus (CMV) immediate early
                     promoter"
     primer_bind     2685..2705
                     /label=CMV-F
                     /note="Human CMV immediate early promoter, forward primer"
     protein_bind    2736..2754
                     /gene="tetO"
                     /label=tet operator
                     /bound_moiety="tetracycline repressor TetR"
                     /note="bacterial operator O2 for the tetR and tetA genes"
     protein_bind    2757..2775
                     /gene="tetO"
                     /label=tet operator
                     /bound_moiety="tetracycline repressor TetR"
                     /note="bacterial operator O2 for the tetR and tetA genes"
     primer_bind     2785..2809
                     /label=LNCX
                     /note="Human CMV promoter, forward primer"
     regulatory      2896..2905
                     /regulatory_class="other"
                     /note="vertebrate consensus sequence for strong initiation
                     of translation (Kozak, 1987)"
     CDS             2908..2934
                     /codon_start=1
                     /product="HA (human influenza hemagglutinin) epitope tag"
                     /label=HA
                     /translation="YPYDVPDYA"
     protein_bind    2950..2974
                     /gene="mutant version of attB"
                     /label=attB1
                     /bound_moiety="BP Clonase(TM)"
                     /note="recombination site for the Gateway(R) BP reaction"
     protein_bind    complement(3171..3195)
                     /gene="mutant version of attB"
                     /label=attB2
                     /bound_moiety="BP Clonase(TM)"
                     /note="recombination site for the Gateway(R) BP reaction"
     promoter        3214..3713
                     /label=PGK promoter
                     /note="mouse phosphoglycerate kinase 1 promoter"
     primer_bind     complement(3249..3272)
                     /label=MSCV-rev
                     /note="Murine stem cell virus, reverse primer"
     primer_bind     3646..3665
                     /label=mPGK-F
                     /note="Mouse PGK promoter, forward primer"
     CDS             3734..4333
                     /codon_start=1
                     /gene="pac from Streptomyces alboniger"
                     /product="puromycin N-acetyltransferase"
                     /label=PuroR
                     /note="confers resistance to puromycin"
                     /translation="MTEYKPTVRLATRDDVPRAVRTLAAAFADYPATRHTVDPDRHIER
                     VTELQELFLTRVGLDIGKVWVADDGAAVAVWTTPESVEAGAVFAEIGPRMAELSGSRLA
                     AQQQMEGLLAPHRPKEPAWFLATVGVSPDHQGKGLGSAVVLPGVEAAERAGVPAFLETS
                     APRNLPFYERLGFTVTADVEVPEGPRTWCMTRKPGA"
     primer_bind     complement(3734..3753)
                     /label=Puro-R
                     /note="Puromycin resistance gene, reverse primer. Also
                     called puro-variant-R"
     primer_bind     4230..4250
                     /label=Puro-F
                     /note="Puromycin resistance gene, forward primer"
     misc_feature    4400..4988
                     /label=WPRE
                     /note="woodchuck hepatitis virus posttranscriptional
                     regulatory element"
     primer_bind     complement(4453..4473)
                     /label=WPRE-R
                     /note="WPRE, reverse primer"
     CDS             complement(4871..4882)
                     /codon_start=1
                     /product="Factor Xa recognition and cleavage site"
                     /label=Factor Xa site
                     /translation="IEGR"
     LTR             5063..5296
                     /label=3' LTR (Delta-U3)
                     /note="self-inactivating 3' long terminal repeat (LTR) from
                     HIV-1"
     primer_bind     complement(5415..5433)
                     /label=pBRforEco
                     /note="pBR322 vectors, upsteam of EcoRI site, forward
                     primer"
     promoter        5501..5605
                     /gene="bla"
                     /label=AmpR promoter
     CDS             5606..6466
                     /codon_start=1
                     /gene="bla"
                     /product="beta-lactamase"
                     /label=AmpR
                     /note="confers resistance to ampicillin, carbenicillin, and
                     related antibiotics"
                     /translation="MSIQHFRVALIPFFAAFCLPVFAHPETLVKVKDAEDQLGARVGYI
                     ELDLNSGKILESFRPEERFPMMSTFKVLLCGAVLSRVDAGQEQLGRRIHYSQNDLVEYS
                     PVTEKHLTDGMTVRELCSAAITMSDNTAANLLLTTIGGPKELTAFLHNMGDHVTRLDRW
                     EPELNEAIPNDERDTTMPVAMATTLRKLLTGELLTLASRQQLIDWMEADKVAGPLLRSA
                     LPAGWFIADKSGAGERGSRGIIAALGPDGKPSRIVVIYTTGSQATMDERNRQIAEIGAS
                     LIKHW"
     primer_bind     complement(5824..5843)
                     /label=Amp-R
                     /note="Ampicillin resistance gene, reverse primer"
     rep_origin      6637..7225
                     /direction=RIGHT
                     /label=ori
                     /note="high-copy-number ColE1/pMB1/pBR322/pUC origin of
                     replication"
     primer_bind     7126..7145
                     /label=pBR322ori-F
                     /note="pBR322 origin, forward primer"
     primer_bind     7379..7396
                     /label=L4440
                     /note="L4440 vector, forward primer"
     primer_bind     7488..7507
                     /label=SV40pro-F
                     /note="SV40 promoter/origin, forward primer"
     protein_bind    7636..7657
                     /label=CAP binding site
                     /bound_moiety="E. coli catabolite activator protein"
                     /note="CAP binding activates transcription in the presence
                     of cAMP."
     promoter        7672..7702
                     /label=lac promoter
                     /note="promoter for the E. coli lac operon"
     protein_bind    7710..7726
                     /label=lac operator
                     /bound_moiety="lac repressor encoded by lacI"
                     /note="The lac repressor binds to the lac operator to
                     inhibit transcription in E. coli. This inhibition can be
                     relieved by adding lactose or
                     isopropyl-beta-D-thiogalactopyranoside (IPTG)."
     primer_bind     7715..7737
                     /label=M13/pUC Reverse
                     /note="In lacZ gene"
     primer_bind     7734..7750
                     /label=M13 rev
                     /note="common sequencing primer, one of multiple similar
                     variants"
     primer_bind     7734..7750
                     /label=M13 Reverse
                     /note="In lacZ gene. Also called M13-rev"
     primer_bind     7800..7819
                     /label=EBV-rev
                     /note="SV40 polyA terminator, reverse primer"
ORIGIN
        1 tggaagggct aattcactcc caaagaagac aagatatcct tgatctgtgg atctaccaca
       61 cacaaggcta cttccctgat tagcagaact acacaccagg gccaggggtc agatatccac
      121 tgacctttgg atggtgctac aagctagtac cagttgagcc agataaggta gaagaggcca
      181 ataaaggaga gaacaccagc ttgttacacc ctgtgagcct gcatgggatg gatgacccgg
      241 agagagaagt gttagagtgg aggtttgaca gccgcctagc atttcatcac gtggcccgag
      301 agctgcatcc ggagtacttc aagaactgct gatatcgagc ttgctacaag ggactttccg
      361 ctggggactt tccagggagg cgtggcctgg gcgggactgg ggagtggcga gccctcagat
      421 cctgcatata agcagctgct ttttgcctgt actgggtctc tctggttaga ccagatctga
      481 gcctgggagc tctctggcta actagggaac ccactgctta agcctcaata aagcttgcct
      541 tgagtgcttc aagtagtgtg tgcccgtctg ttgtgtgact ctggtaacta gagatccctc
      601 agaccctttt agtcagtgtg gaaaatctct agcagtggcg cccgaacagg gacttgaaag
      661 cgaaagggaa accagaggag ctctctcgac gcaggactcg gcttgctgaa gcgcgcacgg
      721 caagaggcga ggggcggcga ctggtgagta cgccaaaaat tttgactagc ggaggctaga
      781 aggagagaga tgggtgcgag agcgtcagta ttaagcgggg gagaattaga tcgcgatggg
      841 aaaaaattcg gttaaggcca gggggaaaga aaaaatataa attaaaacat atagtatggg
      901 caagcaggga gctagaacga ttcgcagtta atcctggcct gttagaaaca tcagaaggct
      961 gtagacaaat actgggacag ctacaaccat cccttcagac aggatcagaa gaacttagat
     1021 cattatataa tacagtagca accctctatt gtgtgcatca aaggatagag ataaaagaca
     1081 ccaaggaagc tttagacaag atagaggaag agcaaaacaa aagtaagacc accgcacagc
     1141 aagcggccgg ccgctgatct tcagacctgg aggaggagat atgagggaca attggagaag
     1201 tgaattatat aaatataaag tagtaaaaat tgaaccatta ggagtagcac ccaccaaggc
     1261 aaagagaaga gtggtgcaga gagaaaaaag agcagtggga ataggagctt tgttccttgg
     1321 gttcttggga gcagcaggaa gcactatggg cgcagcgtca atgacgctga cggtacaggc
     1381 cagacaatta ttgtctggta tagtgcagca gcagaacaat ttgctgaggg ctattgaggc
     1441 gcaacagcat ctgttgcaac tcacagtctg gggcatcaag cagctccagg caagaatcct
     1501 ggctgtggaa agatacctaa aggatcaaca gctcctgggg atttggggtt gctctggaaa
     1561 actcatttgc accactgctg tgccttggaa tgctagttgg agtaataaat ctctggaaca
     1621 gatttggaat cacacgacct ggatggagtg ggacagagaa attaacaatt acacaagctt
     1681 aatacactcc ttaattgaag aatcgcaaaa ccagcaagaa aagaatgaac aagaattatt
     1741 ggaattagat aaatgggcaa gtttgtggaa ttggtttaac ataacaaatt ggctgtggta
     1801 tataaaatta ttcataatga tagtaggagg cttggtaggt ttaagaatag tttttgctgt
     1861 actttctata gtgaatagag ttaggcaggg atattcacca ttatcgtttc agacccacct
     1921 cccaaccccg aggggacccg acaggcccga aggaatagaa gaagaaggtg gagagagaga
     1981 cagagacaga tccattcgat tagtgaacgg atctcgacgg tatcgccgaa ttcacaaatg
     2041 gcagtattca tccacaattt taaaagaaaa ggggggattg gggggtacag tgcaggggaa
     2101 agaatagtag acataatagc aacagacata caaactaaag aattacaaaa acaaattaca
     2161 aaaattcaaa attttcgggt ttattacagg gacagcagag atccagtttg gactagtgga
     2221 gttccgcgtt acataactta cggtaaatgg cccgcctggc tgaccgccca acgacccccg
     2281 cccattgacg tcaataatga cgtatgttcc catagtaacg ccaataggga ctttccattg
     2341 acgtcaatgg gtggagtatt tacggtaaac tgcccacttg gcagtacatc aagtgtatca
     2401 tatgccaagt acgcccccta ttgacgtcaa tgacggtaaa tggcccgcct ggcattatgc
     2461 ccagtacatg accttatggg actttcctac ttggcagtac atctacgtat tagtcatcgc
     2521 tattaccatg gtgatgcggt tttggcagta catcaatggg cgtggatagc ggtttgactc
     2581 acggggattt ccaagtctcc accccattga cgtcaatggg agtttgtttt ggcaccaaaa
     2641 tcaacgggac tttccaaaat gtcgtaacaa ctccgcccca ttgacgcaaa tgggcggtag
     2701 gcgtgtacgg tgggaggtct atataagcag agctctccct atcagtgata gagatctccc
     2761 tatcagtgat agagatcgtc gacgagctcg tttagtgaac cgtcagatcg cctggagacg
     2821 ccatccacgc tgttttgacc tccatagaag acaccgggac cgatccagcc tccggactct
     2881 agcgtttaaa cgctagccac catggcgtac ccatacgatg ttccagatta cgctgctcga
     2941 ggttatcaaa caagtttgta caaaaaagtt ggcaccatga agcgagcagc tgcaaagcat
     3001 ctaatagaac gctactacca ccagttaact gagggctgtg gaaatgaagc ctgcacgaat
     3061 gagttttgtg cttcctgtcc aacttttctt cgtatggata ataatgcagc agctattaaa
     3121 gccctcgagc tttataagat taatgcaaaa ctctgtgatc ctcatccctg acccaacttt
     3181 cttgtacaaa gtggttcgat aacgaattct accgggtagg ggaggcgctt ttcccaaggc
     3241 agtctggagc atgcgcttta gcagccccgc tgggcacttg gcgctacaca agtggcctct
     3301 ggcctcgcac acattccaca tccaccggta ggcgccaacc ggctccgttc tttggtggcc
     3361 ccttcgcgcc accttctact cctcccctag tcaggaagtt cccccccgcc ccgcagctcg
     3421 cgtcgtgcag gacgtgacaa atggaagtag cacgtctcac tagtctcgtg cagatggaca
     3481 gcaccgctga gcaatggaag cgggtaggcc tttggggcag cggccaatag cagctttgct
     3541 ccttcgcttt ctgggctcag aggctgggaa ggggtgggtc cgggggcggg ctcaggggcg
     3601 ggctcagggg cggggcgggc gcccgaaggt cctccggagg cccggcattc tgcacgcttc
     3661 aaaagcgcac gtctgccgcg ctgttctcct cttcctcatc tccgggcctt tcgacctgca
     3721 gcccaagctt accatgaccg agtacaagcc cacggtgcgc ctcgccaccc gcgacgacgt
     3781 ccccagggcc gtacgcaccc tcgccgccgc gttcgccgac taccccgcca cgcgccacac
     3841 cgtcgatccg gaccgccaca tcgagcgggt caccgagctg caagaactct tcctcacgcg
     3901 cgtcgggctc gacatcggca aggtgtgggt cgcggacgac ggcgccgcgg tggcggtctg
     3961 gaccacgccg gagagcgtcg aagcgggggc ggtgttcgcc gagatcggcc cgcgcatggc
     4021 cgagttgagc ggttcccggc tggccgcgca gcaacagatg gaaggcctcc tggcgccgca
     4081 ccggcccaag gagcccgcgt ggttcctggc caccgtcggc gtctcgcccg accaccaggg
     4141 caagggtctg ggcagcgccg tcgtgctccc cggagtggag gcggccgagc gcgccggggt
     4201 gcccgccttc ctggagacct ccgcgccccg caacctcccc ttctacgagc ggctcggctt
     4261 caccgtcacc gccgacgtcg aggtgcccga aggaccgcgc acctggtgca tgacccgcaa
     4321 gcccggtgcc tgacgcccgc cccacgaccc gcagcgcccg accgaaagga gcgcacgacc
     4381 ccatgcatcg atagatccta atcaacctct ggattacaaa atttgtgaaa gattgactgg
     4441 tattcttaac tatgttgctc cttttacgct atgtggatac gctgctttaa tgcctttgta
     4501 tcatgctatt gcttcccgta tggctttcat tttctcctcc ttgtataaat cctggttgct
     4561 gtctctttat gaggagttgt ggcccgttgt caggcaacgt ggcgtggtgt gcactgtgtt
     4621 tgctgacgca acccccactg gttggggcat tgccaccacc tgtcagctcc tttccgggac
     4681 tttcgctttc cccctcccta ttgccacggc ggaactcatc gccgcctgcc ttgcccgctg
     4741 ctggacaggg gctcggctgt tgggcactga caattccgtg gtgttgtcgg ggaaatcatc
     4801 gtcctttcct tggctgctcg cctgtgttgc cacctggatt ctgcgcggga cgtccttctg
     4861 ctacgtccct tcggccctca atccagcgga ccttccttcc cgcggcctgc tgccggctct
     4921 gcggcctctt ccgcgtcttc gccttcgccc tcagacgagt cggatctccc tttgggccgc
     4981 ctccccgcct gagatccttt aagaccaatg acttacaagg cagctgtaga tcttagccac
     5041 tttttaaaag aaaagggggg actggaaggg ctaattcact cccaacgaag acaagatctg
     5101 ctttttgctt gtactgggtc tctctggtta gaccagatct gagcctggga gctctctggc
     5161 taactaggga acccactgct taagcctcaa taaagcttgc cttgagtgct tcaagtagtg
     5221 tgtgcccgtc tgttgtgtga ctctggtaac tagagatccc tcagaccctt ttagtcagtg
     5281 tggaaaatct ctagcagtag tagttcatgt catcttatta ttcagtattt ataacttgca
     5341 aagaaatgaa tatcagagag tgagaggccc gggttaatta aggaaagggc tagatcattc
     5401 ttgaagacga aagggcctcg tgatacgcct atttttatag gttaatgtca tgataataat
     5461 ggtttcttag acgtcaggtg gcacttttcg gggaaatgtg cgcggaaccc ctatttgttt
     5521 atttttctaa atacattcaa atatgtatcc gctcatgaga caataaccct gataaatgct
     5581 tcaataatat tgaaaaagga agagtatgag tattcaacat ttccgtgtcg cccttattcc
     5641 cttttttgcg gcattttgcc ttcctgtttt tgctcaccca gaaacgctgg tgaaagtaaa
     5701 agatgctgaa gatcagttgg gtgcacgagt gggttacatc gaactggatc tcaacagcgg
     5761 taagatcctt gagagttttc gccccgaaga acgttttcca atgatgagca cttttaaagt
     5821 tctgctatgt ggcgcggtat tatcccgtgt tgacgccggg caagagcaac tcggtcgccg
     5881 catacactat tctcagaatg acttggttga gtactcacca gtcacagaaa agcatcttac
     5941 ggatggcatg acagtaagag aattatgcag tgctgccata accatgagtg ataacactgc
     6001 ggccaactta cttctgacaa cgatcggagg accgaaggag ctaaccgctt ttttgcacaa
     6061 catgggggat catgtaactc gccttgatcg ttgggaaccg gagctgaatg aagccatacc
     6121 aaacgacgag cgtgacacca cgatgcctgt agcaatggca acaacgttgc gcaaactatt
     6181 aactggcgaa ctacttactc tagcttcccg gcaacaatta atagactgga tggaggcgga
     6241 taaagttgca ggaccacttc tgcgctcggc ccttccggct ggctggttta ttgctgataa
     6301 atctggagcc ggtgagcgtg ggtctcgcgg tatcattgca gcactggggc cagatggtaa
     6361 gccctcccgt atcgtagtta tctacacgac ggggagtcag gcaactatgg atgaacgaaa
     6421 tagacagatc gctgagatag gtgcctcact gattaagcat tggtaactgt cagaccaagt
     6481 ttactcatat atactttaga ttgatttaaa acttcatttt taatttaaaa ggatctaggt
     6541 gaagatcctt tttgataatc tcatgaccaa aatcccttaa cgtgagtttt cgttccactg
     6601 agcgtcagac cccgtagaaa agatcaaagg atcttcttga gatccttttt ttctgcgcgt
     6661 aatctgctgc ttgcaaacaa aaaaaccacc gctaccagcg gtggtttgtt tgccggatca
     6721 agagctacca actctttttc cgaaggtaac tggcttcagc agagcgcaga taccaaatac
     6781 tgttcttcta gtgtagccgt agttaggcca ccacttcaag aactctgtag caccgcctac
     6841 atacctcgct ctgctaatcc tgttaccagt ggctgctgcc agtggcgata agtcgtgtct
     6901 taccgggttg gactcaagac gatagttacc ggataaggcg cagcggtcgg gctgaacggg
     6961 gggttcgtgc acacagccca gcttggagcg aacgacctac accgaactga gatacctaca
     7021 gcgtgagcta tgagaaagcg ccacgcttcc cgaagggaga aaggcggaca ggtatccggt
     7081 aagcggcagg gtcggaacag gagagcgcac gagggagctt ccagggggaa acgcctggta
     7141 tctttatagt cctgtcgggt ttcgccacct ctgacttgag cgtcgatttt tgtgatgctc
     7201 gtcagggggg cggagcctat ggaaaaacgc cagcaacgcg gcctttttac ggttcctggc
     7261 cttttgctgg ccttttgctc acatgttctt tcctgcgtta tcccctgatt ctgtggataa
     7321 ccgtattacc gcctttgagt gagctgatac cgctcgccgc agccgaacga ccgagcgcag
     7381 cgagtcagtg agcgaggaag cggaagagcg cccaatacgc aaaccgcctc tccccgcgcg
     7441 ttggccgatt cattaatgca gcaagctcat ggctgactaa ttttttttat ttatgcagag
     7501 gccgaggccg cctcggcctc tgagctattc cagaagtagt gaggaggctt ttttggaggc
     7561 ctaggctttt gcaaaaagct ccccgtggca cgacaggttt cccgactgga aagcgggcag
     7621 tgagcgcaac gcaattaatg tgagttagct cactcattag gcaccccagg ctttacactt
     7681 tatgcttccg gctcgtatgt tgtgtggaat tgtgagcgga taacaatttc acacaggaaa
     7741 cagctatgac atgattacga atttcacaaa taaagcattt ttttcactgc attctagttg
     7801 tggtttgtcc aaactcatca atgtatctta tcatgtctgg atcaactgga taactcaagc
     7861 taaccaaaat catcccaaac ttcccacccc ataccctatt accactgcca attacctgtg
     7921 gtttcattta ctctaaacct gtgattcctc tgaattattt tcattttaaa gaaattgtat
     7981 ttgttaaata tgtactacaa acttagtagt
//
