LOCUS       PHAGE-P_CMVt_N-HA_hE6API_AA1-64 8010 bp DNA circular UNA 23-OCT-2018
DEFINITION  an expression clone created from PHAGE-P_CMVt_N-HA_GAW and
            pDONR223_hE6API_AA1-64.
ACCESSION   urn.local...24-9nut9w4
VERSION     urn.local...24-9nut9w4
KEYWORDS    .
SOURCE
  ORGANISM  .
FEATURES             Location/Qualifiers
     LTR             1..636
                     /ApEinfo_fwdcolor="#bfbf00"
                     /ApEinfo_revcolor="#bfbf00"
                     /ApEinfo_graphicformat="arrow_data {{0 1 2 0 0 -1} {} 0}"
                     /label="HIV LTR"
     Gene            454..634
                     /Imported_from="Pla sMapper"
                     /Transferred_From="HIV-1_5_LTR, truncHIV-1_3_LTR"
                     /Transferred_Similarity="100.00%"
                     /label="HIV-1_5_LTR; truncHIV-1_3_LTR"
     misc_feature    637..1155
                     /ApEinfo_fwdcolor="#962dff"
                     /ApEinfo_revcolor="#962dff"
                     /ApEinfo_graphicformat="arrow_data {{0 1 2 0 0 -1} {} 0}"
                     /label="Psi packaging signal"
     Gene            745..789
                     /Imported_from="Pla sMapper"
                     /Transferred_From="HIV-1_psi_pack"
                     /Transferred_Similarity="100.00%"
                     /label="HIV-1_psi_pack"
     misc_feature    1303..1536
                     /Imported_from="Pla sMapper"
                     /Transferred_From="RRE reg"
                     /Transferred_Similarity="100.00%"
                     /label="RRE reg"
                     /note="Geneious type: Regulatory Sequence"
     misc_feature    1303..1536
                     /ApEinfo_fwdcolor="#962dff"
                     /ApEinfo_revcolor="#962dff"
                     /ApEinfo_graphicformat="arrow_data {{0 1 2 0 0 -1} {} 0}"
                     /label="RRE"
     misc_feature    2034..2211
                     /ApEinfo_fwdcolor="#962dff"
                     /ApEinfo_revcolor="#962dff"
                     /ApEinfo_graphicformat="arrow_data {{0 1 2 0 0 -1} {} 0}"
                     /label="HIV cpPu (Trip)"
     promoter        2218..2874
                     /ApEinfo_fwdcolor="#ff0000"
                     /ApEinfo_revcolor="#ff0000"
                     /ApEinfo_graphicformat="arrow_data {{0 1 2 0 0 -1} {} 0}"
                     /label="CMVt promoter"
     misc_feature    2736..2775
                     /Imported_from="Pla sMapper"
                     /Transferred_From="tetO reg"
                     /Transferred_Similarity="100.00%"
                     /label="tetO reg"
                     /note="Geneious type: Regulatory Sequence"
     protein_bind    2736..2754
                     /ApEinfo_fwdcolor="#808080"
                     /ApEinfo_revcolor="#808080"
                     /ApEinfo_graphicformat="arrow_data {{0 1 2 0 0 -1} {} 0}"
                     /label="Tet operator"
     protein_bind    2757..2775
                     /ApEinfo_label="Tet operator"
                     /ApEinfo_fwdcolor="#808080"
                     /ApEinfo_revcolor="#808080"
                     /ApEinfo_graphicformat="arrow_data {{0 1 2 0 0 -1} {} 0}"
                     /label="Tet operator(1)"
     Tag             complement(2908..2934)
                     /Imported_from="Pla sMapper"
                     /Transferred_From="HA tag"
                     /Transferred_Similarity="100.00%"
                     /label="HA tag"
     misc_structure  2908..2934
                     /ApEinfo_fwdcolor="#00c400"
                     /ApEinfo_revcolor="#00c400"
                     /ApEinfo_graphicformat="arrow_data {{0 1 2 0 0 -1} {} 0}"
                     /label="HA tag"
     attB1           2951..2971
                     /annotation_group="attB"
                     /label="attB1"
     CDS             2977..3168
                     /created_by="gustavo"
                     /modified_by="gustavo"
                     /label="hE6-AP I (AA 1-64)"
     attB2           complement(3174..3194)
                     /annotation_group="attB"
                     /label="attB2"
     promoter        3212..3551
                     /ApEinfo_fwdcolor="#ff0000"
                     /ApEinfo_revcolor="#ff0000"
                     /ApEinfo_graphicformat="arrow_data {{0 1 2 0 0 -1} {} 0}"
                     /label="mPGK promoter"
     CDS             3734..4330
                     /ApEinfo_fwdcolor="#0000ff"
                     /ApEinfo_revcolor="#0000ff"
                     /ApEinfo_graphicformat="arrow_data {{0 1 2 0 0 -1} {} 0}"
                     /label="Puro(R)"
     misc_feature    4399..4990
                     /ApEinfo_fwdcolor="#962dff"
                     /ApEinfo_revcolor="#962dff"
                     /ApEinfo_graphicformat="arrow_data {{0 1 2 0 0 -1} {} 0}"
                     /label="WPRE"
     LTR             5062..5297
                     /ApEinfo_fwdcolor="#bfbf00"
                     /ApEinfo_revcolor="#bfbf00"
                     /ApEinfo_graphicformat="arrow_data {{0 1 2 0 0 -1} {} 0}"
                     /label="dU3 LTR"
     Gene            5063..5115
                     /Imported_from="Pla sMapper"
                     /Transferred_From="delta_U3"
                     /Transferred_Similarity="100.00%"
                     /label="delta_U3"
     Gene            5116..5296
                     /Imported_from="Pla sMapper"
                     /Transferred_From="HIV-1_5_LTR, truncHIV-1_3_LTR"
                     /Transferred_Similarity="100.00%"
                     /label="HIV-1_5_LTR; truncHIV-1_3_LTR"
     Promoter        5536..5564
                     /Imported_from="Pla sMapper"
                     /Transferred_From="amp prom"
                     /Transferred_Similarity="100.00%"
                     /label="amp prom"
     promoter        5572..5606
                     /ApEinfo_fwdcolor="#ff0000"
                     /ApEinfo_revcolor="#ff0000"
                     /ApEinfo_graphicformat="arrow_data {{0 1 2 0 0 -1} {} 0}"
                     /label="P-Bla promoter prokaryotic"
     CDS             5606..6463
                     /ApEinfo_fwdcolor="#0000ff"
                     /ApEinfo_revcolor="#0000ff"
                     /ApEinfo_graphicformat="arrow_data {{0 1 2 0 0 -1} {} 0}"
                     /label="Amp(R)"
     rep_origin      6561..7243
                     /ApEinfo_fwdcolor="#808080"
                     /ApEinfo_revcolor="#808080"
                     /ApEinfo_graphicformat="arrow_data {{0 1 2 0 0 -1} {} 0}"
                     /label="ColE1 origin"
     Promoter        7672..7701
                     /Imported_from="Pla sMapper"
                     /Transferred_From="lac prom"
                     /Transferred_Similarity="100.00%"
                     /label="lac prom"
     misc_binding    7706..7728
                     /ApEinfo_fwdcolor="#0000ff"
                     /ApEinfo_revcolor="#0000ff"
                     /ApEinfo_graphicformat="arrow_data {{0 1 2 0 0 -1} {} 0}"
                     /label="LacO"
ORIGIN
        1 tggaagggct aattcactcc caaagaagac aagatatcct tgatctgtgg atctaccaca
       61 cacaaggcta cttccctgat tagcagaact acacaccagg gccaggggtc agatatccac
      121 tgacctttgg atggtgctac aagctagtac cagttgagcc agataaggta gaagaggcca
      181 ataaaggaga gaacaccagc ttgttacacc ctgtgagcct gcatgggatg gatgacccgg
      241 agagagaagt gttagagtgg aggtttgaca gccgcctagc atttcatcac gtggcccgag
      301 agctgcatcc ggagtacttc aagaactgct gatatcgagc ttgctacaag ggactttccg
      361 ctggggactt tccagggagg cgtggcctgg gcgggactgg ggagtggcga gccctcagat
      421 cctgcatata agcagctgct ttttgcctgt actgggtctc tctggttaga ccagatctga
      481 gcctgggagc tctctggcta actagggaac ccactgctta agcctcaata aagcttgcct
      541 tgagtgcttc aagtagtgtg tgcccgtctg ttgtgtgact ctggtaacta gagatccctc
      601 agaccctttt agtcagtgtg gaaaatctct agcagtggcg cccgaacagg gacttgaaag
      661 cgaaagggaa accagaggag ctctctcgac gcaggactcg gcttgctgaa gcgcgcacgg
      721 caagaggcga ggggcggcga ctggtgagta cgccaaaaat tttgactagc ggaggctaga
      781 aggagagaga tgggtgcgag agcgtcagta ttaagcgggg gagaattaga tcgcgatggg
      841 aaaaaattcg gttaaggcca gggggaaaga aaaaatataa attaaaacat atagtatggg
      901 caagcaggga gctagaacga ttcgcagtta atcctggcct gttagaaaca tcagaaggct
      961 gtagacaaat actgggacag ctacaaccat cccttcagac aggatcagaa gaacttagat
     1021 cattatataa tacagtagca accctctatt gtgtgcatca aaggatagag ataaaagaca
     1081 ccaaggaagc tttagacaag atagaggaag agcaaaacaa aagtaagacc accgcacagc
     1141 aagcggccgg ccgctgatct tcagacctgg aggaggagat atgagggaca attggagaag
     1201 tgaattatat aaatataaag tagtaaaaat tgaaccatta ggagtagcac ccaccaaggc
     1261 aaagagaaga gtggtgcaga gagaaaaaag agcagtggga ataggagctt tgttccttgg
     1321 gttcttggga gcagcaggaa gcactatggg cgcagcgtca atgacgctga cggtacaggc
     1381 cagacaatta ttgtctggta tagtgcagca gcagaacaat ttgctgaggg ctattgaggc
     1441 gcaacagcat ctgttgcaac tcacagtctg gggcatcaag cagctccagg caagaatcct
     1501 ggctgtggaa agatacctaa aggatcaaca gctcctgggg atttggggtt gctctggaaa
     1561 actcatttgc accactgctg tgccttggaa tgctagttgg agtaataaat ctctggaaca
     1621 gatttggaat cacacgacct ggatggagtg ggacagagaa attaacaatt acacaagctt
     1681 aatacactcc ttaattgaag aatcgcaaaa ccagcaagaa aagaatgaac aagaattatt
     1741 ggaattagat aaatgggcaa gtttgtggaa ttggtttaac ataacaaatt ggctgtggta
     1801 tataaaatta ttcataatga tagtaggagg cttggtaggt ttaagaatag tttttgctgt
     1861 actttctata gtgaatagag ttaggcaggg atattcacca ttatcgtttc agacccacct
     1921 cccaaccccg aggggacccg acaggcccga aggaatagaa gaagaaggtg gagagagaga
     1981 cagagacaga tccattcgat tagtgaacgg atctcgacgg tatcgccgaa ttcacaaatg
     2041 gcagtattca tccacaattt taaaagaaaa ggggggattg gggggtacag tgcaggggaa
     2101 agaatagtag acataatagc aacagacata caaactaaag aattacaaaa acaaattaca
     2161 aaaattcaaa attttcgggt ttattacagg gacagcagag atccagtttg gactagtgga
     2221 gttccgcgtt acataactta cggtaaatgg cccgcctggc tgaccgccca acgacccccg
     2281 cccattgacg tcaataatga cgtatgttcc catagtaacg ccaataggga ctttccattg
     2341 acgtcaatgg gtggagtatt tacggtaaac tgcccacttg gcagtacatc aagtgtatca
     2401 tatgccaagt acgcccccta ttgacgtcaa tgacggtaaa tggcccgcct ggcattatgc
     2461 ccagtacatg accttatggg actttcctac ttggcagtac atctacgtat tagtcatcgc
     2521 tattaccatg gtgatgcggt tttggcagta catcaatggg cgtggatagc ggtttgactc
     2581 acggggattt ccaagtctcc accccattga cgtcaatggg agtttgtttt ggaaccaaaa
     2641 tcaacgggac tttccaaaat gtcgtaacaa ctccgcccca ttgacgcaaa tgggcggtag
     2701 gcgtgtacgg tgggaggtct atataagcag agctctccct atcagtgata gagatctccc
     2761 tatcagtgat agagatcgtc gacgagctcg tttagtgaac cgtcagatcg cctggagacg
     2821 ccatccacgc tgttttgacc tccatagaag acaccgggac cgatccagcc tccggactct
     2881 agcgtttaaa cgctagccac catggcgtac ccatacgatg ttccagatta cgctgctcga
     2941 ggttatcaaa caagtttgta caaaaaagtt ggcaccatga agcgagcagc tgcaaagcat
     3001 ctaatagaac gctactacca ccagttaact gagggctgtg gaaatgaagc ctgcacgaat
     3061 gagttttgtg cttcctgtcc aacttttctt cgtatggata ataatgcagc agctattaaa
     3121 gccctcgagc tttataagat taatgcaaaa ctctgtgatc ctcatccctg acccaacttt
     3181 cttgtacaaa gtggttcgat aacgaattct accgggtagg ggaggcgctt ttcccaaggc
     3241 agtctggagc atgcgcttta gcagccccgc tgggcacttg gcgctacaca agtggcctct
     3301 ggcctcgcac acattccaca tccaccggta ggcgccaacc ggctccgttc tttggtggcc
     3361 ccttcgcgcc accttctact cctcccctag tcaggaagtt cccccccgcc ccgcagctcg
     3421 cgtcgtgcag gacgtgacaa atggaagtag cacgtctcac tagtctcgtg cagatggaca
     3481 gcaccgctga gcaatggaag cgggtaggcc tttggggcag cggccaatag cagctttgct
     3541 ccttcgcttt ctgggctcag aggctgggaa ggggtgggtc cgggggcggg ctcaggggcg
     3601 ggctcagggg cggggcgggc gcccgaaggt cctccggagg cccggcattc tgcacgcttc
     3661 aaaagcgcac gtctgccgcg ctgttctcct cttcctcatc tccgggcctt tcgacctgca
     3721 gcccaagctt accatgaccg agtacaagcc cacggtgcgc ctcgccaccc gcgacgacgt
     3781 ccccagggcc gtacgcaccc tcgccgccgc gttcgccgac taccccgcca cgcgccacac
     3841 cgtcgatccg gaccgccaca tcgagcgggt caccgagctg caagaactct tcctcacgcg
     3901 cgtcgggctc gacatcggca aggtgtgggt cgcggacgac ggcgccgcgg tggcggtctg
     3961 gaccacgccg gagagcgtcg aagcgggggc ggtgttcgcc gagatcggcc cgcgcatggc
     4021 cgagttgagc ggttcccggc tggccgcgca gcaacagatg gaaggcctcc tggcgccgca
     4081 ccggcccaag gagcccgcgt ggttcctggc caccgtcggc gtctcgcccg accaccaggg
     4141 caagggtctg ggcagcgccg tcgtgctccc cggagtggag gcggccgagc gcgccggggt
     4201 gcccgccttc ctggagacct ccgcgccccg caacctcccc ttctacgagc ggctcggctt
     4261 caccgtcacc gccgacgtcg aggtgcccga aggaccgcgc acctggtgca tgacccgcaa
     4321 gcccggtgcc tgacgcccgc cccacgaccc gcagcgcccg accgaaagga gcgcacgacc
     4381 ccatgcatcg atagatccta atcaacctct ggattacaaa atttgtgaaa gattgactgg
     4441 tattcttaac tatgttgctc cttttacgct atgtggatac gctgctttaa tgcctttgta
     4501 tcatgctatt gcttcccgta tggctttcat tttctcctcc ttgtataaat cctggttgct
     4561 gtctctttat gaggagttgt ggcccgttgt caggcaacgt ggcgtggtgt gcactgtgtt
     4621 tgctgacgca acccccactg gttggggcat tgccaccacc tgtcagctcc tttccgggac
     4681 tttcgctttc cccctcccta ttgccacggc ggaactcatc gccgcctgcc ttgcccgctg
     4741 ctggacaggg gctcggctgt tgggcactga caattccgtg gtgttgtcgg ggaaatcatc
     4801 gtcctttcct tggctgctcg cctgtgttgc cacctggatt ctgcgcggga cgtccttctg
     4861 ctacgtccct tcggccctca atccagcgga ccttccttcc cgcggcctgc tgccggctct
     4921 gcggcctctt ccgcgtcttc gccttcgccc tcagacgagt cggatctccc tttgggccgc
     4981 ctccccgcct gagatccttt aagaccaatg acttacaagg cagctgtaga tcttagccac
     5041 tttttaaaag aaaagggggg actggaaggg ctaattcact cccaacgaag acaagatctg
     5101 ctttttgctt gtactgggtc tctctggtta gaccagatct gagcctggga gctctctggc
     5161 taactaggga acccactgct taagcctcaa taaagcttgc cttgagtgct tcaagtagtg
     5221 tgtgcccgtc tgttgtgtga ctctggtaac tagagatccc tcagaccctt ttagtcagtg
     5281 tggaaaatct ctagcagtag tagttcatgt catcttatta ttcagtattt ataacttgca
     5341 aagaaatgaa tatcagagag tgagaggccc gggttaatta aggaaagggc tagatcattc
     5401 ttgaagacga aagggcctcg tgatacgcct atttttatag gttaatgtca tgataataat
     5461 ggtttcttag acgtcaggtg gcacttttcg gggaaatgtg cgcggaaccc ctatttgttt
     5521 atttttctaa atacattcaa atatgtatcc gctcatgaga caataaccct gataaatgct
     5581 tcaataatat tgaaaaagga agagtatgag tattcaacat ttccgtgtcg cccttattcc
     5641 cttttttgcg gcattttgcc ttcctgtttt tgctcaccca gaaacgctgg tgaaagtaaa
     5701 agatgctgaa gatcagttgg gtgcacgagt gggttacatc gaactggatc tcaacagcgg
     5761 taagatcctt gagagttttc gccccgaaga acgttttcca atgatgagca cttttaaagt
     5821 tctgctatgt ggcgcggtat tatcccgtgt tgacgccggg caagagcaac tcggtcgccg
     5881 catacactat tctcagaatg acttggttga gtactcacca gtcacagaaa agcatcttac
     5941 ggatggcatg acagtaagag aattatgcag tgctgccata accatgagtg ataacactgc
     6001 ggccaactta cttctgacaa cgatcggagg accgaaggag ctaaccgctt ttttgcacaa
     6061 catgggggat catgtaactc gccttgatcg ttgggaaccg gagctgaatg aagccatacc
     6121 aaacgacgag cgtgacacca cgatgcctgt agcaatggca acaacgttgc gcaaactatt
     6181 aactggcgaa ctacttactc tagcttcccg gcaacaatta atagactgga tggaggcgga
     6241 taaagttgca ggaccacttc tgcgctcggc ccttccggct ggctggttta ttgctgataa
     6301 atctggagcc ggtgagcgtg ggtctcgcgg tatcattgca gcactggggc cagatggtaa
     6361 gccctcccgt atcgtagtta tctacacgac ggggagtcag gcaactatgg atgaacgaaa
     6421 tagacagatc gctgagatag gtgcctcact gattaagcat tggtaactgt cagaccaagt
     6481 ttactcatat atactttaga ttgatttaaa acttcatttt taatttaaaa ggatctaggt
     6541 gaagatcctt tttgataatc tcatgaccaa aatcccttaa cgtgagtttt cgttccactg
     6601 agcgtcagac cccgtagaaa agatcaaagg atcttcttga gatccttttt ttctgcgcgt
     6661 aatctgctgc ttgcaaacaa aaaaaccacc gctaccagcg gtggtttgtt tgccggatca
     6721 agagctacca actctttttc cgaaggtaac tggcttcagc agagcgcaga taccaaatac
     6781 tgttcttcta gtgtagccgt agttaggcca ccacttcaag aactctgtag caccgcctac
     6841 atacctcgct ctgctaatcc tgttaccagt ggctgctgcc agtggcgata agtcgtgtct
     6901 taccgggttg gactcaagac gatagttacc ggataaggcg cagcggtcgg gctgaacggg
     6961 gggttcgtgc acacagccca gcttggagcg aacgacctac accgaactga gatacctaca
     7021 gcgtgagcta tgagaaagcg ccacgcttcc cgaagggaga aaggcggaca ggtatccggt
     7081 aagcggcagg gtcggaacag gagagcgcac gagggagctt ccagggggaa acgcctggta
     7141 tctttatagt cctgtcgggt ttcgccacct ctgacttgag cgtcgatttt tgtgatgctc
     7201 gtcagggggg cggagcctat ggaaaaacgc cagcaacgcg gcctttttac ggttcctggc
     7261 cttttgctgg ccttttgctc acatgttctt tcctgcgtta tcccctgatt ctgtggataa
     7321 ccgtattacc gcctttgagt gagctgatac cgctcgccgc agccgaacga ccgagcgcag
     7381 cgagtcagtg agcgaggaag cggaagagcg cccaatacgc aaaccgcctc tccccgcgcg
     7441 ttggccgatt cattaatgca gcaagctcat ggctgactaa ttttttttat ttatgcagag
     7501 gccgaggccg cctcggcctc tgagctattc cagaagtagt gaggaggctt ttttggaggc
     7561 ctaggctttt gcaaaaagct ccccgtggca cgacaggttt cccgactgga aagcgggcag
     7621 tgagcgcaac gcaattaatg tgagttagct cactcattag gcaccccagg ctttacactt
     7681 tatgcttccg gctcgtatgt tgtgtggaat tgtgagcgga taacaatttc acacaggaaa
     7741 cagctatgac atgattacga atttcacaaa taaagcattt ttttcactgc attctagttg
     7801 tggtttgtcc aaactcatca atgtatctta tcatgtctgg atcaactgga taactcaagc
     7861 taaccaaaat catcccaaac ttcccacccc ataccctatt accactgcca attacctgtg
     7921 gtttcattta ctctaaacct gtgattcctc tgaattattt tcattttaaa gaaattgtat
     7981 ttgttaaata tgtactacaa acttagtagt
//
